Addgene plasmid #55836: DsRed2-ER-5
Purpose: Localization: Endoplasmic Reticulum, Excitation: 558, Emission: 583
Depositing lab: Michael Davidson. Depositing organization: Florida State University, Tallahassee. Publication: The fluorescent protein palette: tools for cellular imaging. Day RN, Davidson MW. Chem Soc Rev. 2009 Oct;38(10):2887-921. doi: 10.1039/b901966a. Epub 2009 Aug 4. PubMed 19771335.
Backbone
  Vector backbone: DsRed2
  Backbone size w/o insert (bp): 4750
  Vector type: Mammalian Expression
  Selectable markers: Neomycin (select with G418)
Growth in bacteria
  Bacterial resistance: Kanamycin, 50 μg/mL
  Growth temperature: 37°C
  Growth strain: DH5alpha
  Copy number: High Copy
Gene/Insert
  Gene/Insert name: ER (alt name: NM_004343.3)
  Species: H. sapiens (human)
  Mutation: ER Signal Peptide
  Entrez Gene: CALR (a.k.a. CALR1, CRT, HEL-S-99n, RO, SSA, cC1qR)
  Promoter: CMV
  Tag / fusion protein: DsRed2
  Cloning method: Unknown
  Sequencing primers: 5′ CMV-F; 3′ SV40pA-R
Terms and licenses: Academic/Nonprofit Terms; Industry Terms
Depositor comments: . Excitation = 558; Emission = 583
How to cite: DsRed2-ER-5 was a gift from Michael Davidson (Addgene plasmid # 55836 ; http://n2t.net/addgene:55836 ; RRID:Addgene_55836)
