[The description below was written by a language model from this plasmid's Addgene catalogue record and pLannotate feature annotations shown in this document.]
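Description:
DsRed2-ER-5 is a mammalian expression plasmid that marks the endoplasmic reticulum with the red fluorescent protein DsRed2 (excitation 558 nm, emission 583 nm). It is built on a DsRed2 backbone of about 4.75 kb. It replicates in E. coli at high copy from a ColE1/pUC-type origin and also carries an f1 phage origin for single-stranded DNA production. One NeoR/KanR gene (Tn5 aminoglycoside phosphotransferase) provides both selections. It sits behind tandem bacterial bla and SV40 enhancer/early promoters and ends at an HSV TK polyadenylation signal, so it gives kanamycin resistance in bacteria and G418 resistance in transfected mammalian cells.

The expression cassette uses the human CMV immediate-early enhancer and promoter to drive the DsRed2 coding sequence, followed by a multiple cloning site remnant and the SV40 poly(A) signal. The catalogue lists the insert as the ER signal peptide from human calreticulin (CALR), fused to DsRed2. The automated annotation does not call this short targeting element as its own feature, but there is an unannotated gap of just under 100 bp between the CMV promoter and the start of DsRed2, which would fit an N-terminal signal sequence. The record does not state the linker arrangement or whether a C-terminal ER retention motif is present. The short hits to ble, the bGH poly(A) signal and SV40 large T antigen are fragment matches and are probably backbone remnants rather than functional parts.

The plasmid belongs to a collection of fluorescent protein localization markers. It is typically used in transient or stable transfection to visualise ER morphology and dynamics in live or fixed mammalian cells, or as a red ER reference in multicolour colocalization imaging.
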