Features (pLannotate 1.2.2; 14 found; start..end, strand, type, name):
     30..134     +  promoter       AmpR promoter: bla
    136..493     +  promoter       SV40 promoter: SV40 enhancer and early promoter
    528..1322    +  CDS            NeoR/KanR: aminoglycoside phosphotransferase from Tn5; aph(3')-II (or nptII); confers resistance to neomycin, kanamycin, and G418 (Geneticin®)
   1343..1495    +  CDS            ble (fragment): BLE_KLEPN - Experimental evidence at protein level: Swiss-Prot protein existence level 1. Binding protein with a strong affinity to the bleomycin family of antibiotics. Binds to CL990; an antimitotic-antibiotic compound. From Klebsiella pneumoniae.
   1554..1601    +  polyA_signal   HSV TK poly(A) signal: herpes simplex virus thymidine kinase polyadenylation signal (Cole and Stacy, 1985)
   1692..1708    -  polyA_signal   bGH poly(A) signal (fragment): bovine growth hormone polyadenylation signal
   1930..2518    +  rep_origin     ori: high-copy-number ColE1/pMB1/pBR322/pUC origin of replication
   2693..2996    +  enhancer       CMV enhancer: human cytomegalovirus immediate early enhancer
   2997..3200    +  promoter       CMV promoter: human cytomegalovirus (CMV) immediate early promoter
   3295..3969    +  CDS            DsRed2: DsRed2 is a basic (constitutively fluorescent) red fluorescent protein published in 2006, derived from Discosoma sp..
   3997..4053    +  misc_feature   MCS: multiple cloning site
   4070..4154    +  CDS            large T antigen (fragment): large T antigen from SV40 (simian virus 40)
   4177..4298    +  polyA_signal   SV40 poly(A) signal: SV40 polyadenylation signal
   4332..3       -  rep_origin     f1 ori (across the origin) (sequence partly withheld): f1 bacteriophage origin of replication; arrow indicates direction of (+) strand synthesis
>Addgene plasmid #55836 | DsRed2-ER-5 | addgene full sequence | sequence record 393373 | Addgene NGS Result
CGTCAGGTGGCACTTTTCGGGGAAATGTGCGCGGAACCCCTATTTGTTTATTTTTCTAAATACATTCAAA
TATGTATCCGCTCATGAGACAATAACCCTGATAAATGCTTCAATAATATTGAAAAAGGAAGAGTCCTGAG
GCGGAAAGAACCAGCTGTGGAATGTGTGTCAGTTAGGGTGTGGAAAGTCCCCAGGCTCCCCAGCAGGCAG
AAGTATGCAAAGCATGCATCTCAATTAGTCAGCAACCAGGTGTGGAAAGTCCCCAGGCTCCCCAGCAGGC
AGAAGTATGCAAAGCATGCATCTCAATTAGTCAGCAACCATAGTCCCGCCCCTAACTCCGCCCATCCCGC
CCCTAACTCCGCCCAGTTCCGCCCATTCTCCGCCCCATGGCTGACTAATTTTTTTTATTTATGCAGAGGC
CGAGGCCGCCTCGGCCTCTGAGCTATTCCAGAAGTAGTGAGGAGGCTTTTTTGGAGGCCTAGGCTTTTGC
AAAGATCGATCAAGAGACAGGATGAGGATCGTTTCGCATGATTGAACAAGATGGATTGCACGCAGGTTCT
CCGGCCGCTTGGGTGGAGAGGCTATTCGGCTATGACTGGGCACAACAGACAATCGGCTGCTCTGATGCCG
CCGTGTTCCGGCTGTCAGCGCAGGGGCGCCCGGTTCTTTTTGTCAAGACCGACCTGTCCGGTGCCCTGAA
TGAACTGCAAGACGAGGCAGCGCGGCTATCGTGGCTGGCCACGACGGGCGTTCCTTGCGCAGCTGTGCTC
GACGTTGTCACTGAAGCGGGAAGGGACTGGCTGCTATTGGGCGAAGTGCCGGGGCAGGATCTCCTGTCAT
CTCACCTTGCTCCTGCCGAGAAAGTATCCATCATGGCTGATGCAATGCGGCGGCTGCATACGCTTGATCC
GGCTACCTGCCCATTCGACCACCAAGCGAAACATCGCATCGAGCGAGCACGTACTCGGATGGAAGCCGGT
CTTGTCGATCAGGATGATCTGGACGAAGAGCATCAGGGGCTCGCGCCAGCCGAACTGTTCGCCAGGCTCA
AGGCGAGCATGCCCGACGGCGAGGATCTCGTCGTGACCCATGGCGATGCCTGCTTGCCGAATATCATGGT
GGAAAATGGCCGCTTTTCTGGATTCATCGACTGTGGCCGGCTGGGTGTGGCGGACCGCTATCAGGACATA
GCGTTGGCTACCCGTGATATTGCTGAAGAGCTTGGCGGCGAATGGGCTGACCGCTTCCTCGTGCTTTACG
GTATCGCCGCTCCCGATTCGCAGCGCATCGCCTTCTATCGCCTTCTTGACGAGTTCTTCTGAGCGGGACT
CTGGGGTTCGAAATGACCGACCAAGCGACGCCCAACCTGCCATCACGAGATTTCGATTCCACCGCCGCCT
TCTATGAAAGGTTGGGCTTCGGAATCGTTTTCCGGGACGCCGGCTGGATGATCCTCCAGCGCGGGGATCT
CATGCTGGAGTTCTTCGCCCACCCTAGGGGGAGGCTAACTGAAACACGGAAGGAGACAATACCGGAAGGA
ACCCGCGCTATGACGGCAATAAAAAGACAGAATAAAACGCACGGTGTTGGGTCGTTTGTTCATAAACGCG
GGGTTCGGTCCCAGGGCTGGCACTCTGTCGATACCCCACCGAGACCCCATTGGGGCCAATACGCCCGCGT
TTCTTCCTTTTCCCCACCCCACCCCCCAAGTTCGGGTGAAGGCCCAGGGCTCGCAGCCAACGTCGGGGCG
GCAGGCCCTGCCATAGCCTCAGGTTACTCATATATACTTTAGATTGATTTAAAACTTCATTTTTAATTTA
AAAGGATCTAGGTGAAGATCCTTTTTGATAATCTCATGACCAAAATCCCTTAACGTGAGTTTTCGTTCCA
CTGAGCGTCAGACCCCGTAGAAAAGATCAAAGGATCTTCTTGAGATCCTTTTTTTCTGCGCGTAATCTGC
TGCTTGCAAACAAAAAAACCACCGCTACCAGCGGTGGTTTGTTTGCCGGATCAAGAGCTACCAACTCTTT
TTCCGAAGGTAACTGGCTTCAGCAGAGCGCAGATACCAAATACTGTTCTTCTAGTGTAGCCGTAGTTAGG
CCACCACTTCAAGAACTCTGTATCACCGCCTACATACCTCGCTCTGCTAATCCTGTTACCAGTGGCTGCT
GCCAGTGGCGATAAGTCGTGTCTTACCGGGTTGGACTCAAGACGATAGTTACCGGATAAGGCGCAGCGGT
CGGGCTGAACGGGGGGTTCGTGCACACAGCCCAGCTTGGAGCGAACGACCTACACCGAACTGAGATACCT
ACAGCGTGAGCTATGAGAAAGCGCCACGCTTCCCGAAGGGAGAAAGGCGGACAGGTATCCGGTAAGCGGC
AGGGTCGGAACAGGAGAGCGCACGAGGGAGCTTCCAGGGGGAAACGCCTGGTATCTTTATAGTCCTGTCG
GGTTTCGCCACCTCTGACTTGAGCGTCGATTTTTGTGATGCTCGTCAGGGGGGCGGAGCCTATGGAAAAA
CGCCAGCAACGCGGCCTTTTTACGGTTCCTGGCCTTTTGCTGGCCTTTTGCTCACATGTTCTTTCCTGCG
TTATCCCCTGATTCTGTGGATAACCGTATTACCGCCATGCATTAGTTATTAATAGTAATCAATTACGGGG
TCATTAGTTCATAGCCCATATATGGAGTTCCGCGTTACATAACTTACGGTAAATGGCCCGCCTGGCTGAC
CGCCCAACGACCCCCGCCCATTGACGTCAATAATGACGTATGTTCCCATAGTAACGCCAATAGGGACTTT
CCATTGACGTCAATGGGTGGAGTATTTACGGTAAACTGCCCACTTGGCAGTACATCAAGTGTATCATATG
CCAAGTACGCCCCCTATTGACGTCAATGACGGTAAATGGCCCGCCTGGCATTATGCCCAGTACATGACCT
TATGGGACTTTCCTACTTGGCAGTACATCTACGTATTAGTCATCGCTATTACCATGGTGATGCGGTTTTG
GCAGTACATCAATGGGCGTGGATAGCGGTTTGACTCACGGGGATTTCCAAGTCTCCACCCCATTGACGTC
AATGGGAGTTTGTTTTGGCACCAAAATCAACGGGACTTTCCAAAATGTCGTAACAACTCCGCCCCATTGA
CGCAAATGGGCGGTAGGCGTGTACGGTGGGAGGTCTATATAAGCAGAGCTGGTTTAGTGAACCGTCAGAT
CCGCTAGCATGCTGCTATCCGTGCCGTTGCTGCTCGGCCTCCTCGGCCTGGCCGTCGCCGACCGGTCGCA
CACCATGGCCTCCTCCGAGAACGTCATCACCGAGTTCATGCGCTTCAAGGTGCGCATGGAGGGCACCGTG
AACGGCCACGAGTTCGAGATCGAGGGCGAGGGCGAGGGCCGCCCCTACGAGGGCCACAACACCGTGAAGC
TGAAGGTGACCAAGGGCGGCCCCCTGCCCTTCGCCTGGGACATCCTGTCCCCCCAGTTCCAGTACGGCTC
CAAGGTGTACGTGAAGCACCCCGCCGACATCCCCGACTACAAGAAGCTGTCCTTCCCCGAGGGCTTCAAG
TGGGAGCGCGTGATGAACTTCGAGGACGGCGGCGTGGCGACCGTGACCCAGGACTCCTCCCTGCAGGACG
GCTGCTTCATCTACAAGGTGAAGTTCATCGGCGTGAACTTCCCCTCCGACGGCCCCGTGATGCAGAAGAA
GACCATGGGCTGGGAGGCCTCCACCGAGCGCCTGTACCCCCGCGACGGCGTGCTGAAGGGCGAGACCCAC
AAGGCCCTGAAGCTGAAGGACGGCGGCCACTACCTGGTGGAGTTCAAGTCCATCTACATGGCCAAGAAGC
CCGTGCAGCTGCCCGGCTACTACTACGTGGACGCCAAGCTGGACATCACCTCCCACAACGAGGACTACAC
CATCGTGGAGCAGTACGAGCGCACCGAGGGCCGCCACCACCTGTTCCTGAGATCGTACAAGAAGGACGAG
CTGTAAAGATCTCGAGCTCAAGCTTCGAATTCTGCAGTCGACGGTACCGCGGGCCCGGGATCCACCGGAT
CTAGATAACTGATCATAATCAGCCATACCACATTTGTAGAGGTTTTACTTGCTTTAAAAAACCTCCCACA
CCTCCCCCTGAACCTGAAACATAAAATGAATGCAATTGTTGTTGTTAACTTGTTTATTGCAGCTTATAAT
GGTTACAAATAAAGCAATAGCATCACAAATTTCACAAATAAAGCATTTTTTTCACTGCATTCTAGTTGTG
GTTTGTCCAAACTCATCAATGTATCTTAAGGCGTAAATTGTAAGCGTTAATATTTTGTTAAAATTCGCGT
TAAATTTTTGTTAAATCAGCTCATTTTTTAACCAATAGGCCGAAATCGGCAAAATCCCTTATAAATCAAA
AGAATAGACCGAGATAGGGT
[37 nt withheld, positions 4431-4467]
AAAGAACGTGGACTCCAACGTCAAAGG
[49 nt withheld, positions 4495-4543]
T
[91 nt withheld, positions 4545-4635]
G
[121 nt withheld, positions 4637-4757]
