>Addgene plasmid #55836 | DsRed2-ER-5 | depositor partial sequence | sequence record 86744 | insert sequence
AAATGTCGTAACAACTCCGCCCCATTGACGCAAATGGGCGGTAGGCGTGTACGGTGGGAGGTCTATATAA
GCAGAGCTGGTTTAGTGAACCGTCAGATCCGCTAGCATGCTGCTATCCGTGCCGTTGCTGCTCGGCCTCC
TCGGCCTGGCCGTCGCCGACCGGTCGCACACCATGGCCTCCTCCGAGAACGTCATCACCGAGTTCATGCG
CTTCAAGGTGCGCATGGAGGGCACCGTGAACGGCCACGAGTTCGAGATCGAGGGCGAGGGCGAGGGCCGC
CCCTACGAGGGCCACAACACCGTGAAGCTGAAGGTGACCAAGGGCGGCCCCCTGCCCTTCGCCTGGGACA
TCCTGTCCCCCCAGTTCCAGTACGGCTCCAAGGTGTACGTGAAGCACCCCGCCGACATCCCCGACTACAA
GAAGCTGTCCTTCCCCGAGGGCTTCAAGTGGGAGCGCGTGATGAACTTCGAGGACGGCGGCGTGGCGACC
GTGACCCAGGACTCCTCCCTGCAGGACGGCTGCTTCATCTACAAGGTGAAGTTCATCGGCGTGAACTTCC
CCTCCGACGGCCCCGTGATGCAGAAGAAGACCATGGGCTGGGAGGCCTCCACCGAGCGCCTGTACCCCCG
CGACGGCGTGCTGAAGGGCGAGACCCACAAGGCCCTGAAGCTGAAGGACGGCGGCCACTACCTGGTGGAG
TTCAAGTCCATCTACATGGCCAAGAAGCCCGTGCAGCTGCCCGGCTACTACTACGTGGACGCCAAGCTGG
ACATCACCTCCCACAACGAGGACTACACCATCGTGGAGCAGTACGAGCGCACCGAGGGCCGCCACCACCT
GTTCCTGAGATCGTACAAGAAGGACGAGCTGTAAAGATCTCGAGCTCAAGCTTCGAATTCTGCAGTCGAC
GGTACCGCGGGCCCGGGATCCACCGGATCTAGATAACTGATCATAATCAGCCATACCACATTTGTAGAGG
TTTTACTTGCTTTAAAAAACCTCCCACACCTCCCCCTGAACCTGAAACATAAAATGAATGCAATTGTTGT
