>Addgene plasmid #55836 | DsRed2-ER-5 | addgene partial sequence | sequence record 107752 | CMV-F 5'-CGCAAATGGGCGGTAGGCGTG-3'
AGCAGAGCTGGTTTAGTGAACCGTCAGATCCGCTAGCATGCTGCTATCCGTGCCGTTGCTGCTCGGCCTC
CTCGGCCTGGCCGTCGCCGACCGGTCGCACACCATGGCCTCCTCCGAGAACGTCATCACCGAGTTCATGC
GCTTCAAGGTGCGCATGGAGGGCACCGTGAACGGCCACGAGTTCGAGATCGAGGGCGAGGGCGAGGGCCG
CCCCTACGAGGGCCACAACACCGTGAAGCTGAAGGTGACCAAGGGCGGCCCCCTGCCCTTCGCCTGGGAC
ATCCTGTCCCCCCAGTTCCAGTACGGCTCCAAGGTGTACGTGAAGCACCCCGCCGACATCCCCGACTACA
AGAAGCTGTCCTTCCCCGAGGGCTTCAAGTGGGAGCGCGTGATGAACTTCGAGGACGGCGGCGTGGCGAC
CGTGACCCAGGACTCCTCCCTGCAGGACGGCTGCTTCATCTACAAGGTGAAGTTCATCGGCGTGAACTTC
CCCTCCGACGGCCCCGTGATGCAGAAGAAGACCATGGGCTGGGAGGCCTCCACCGAGCGCCTGTACCCCC
GCGACGGCGTGCTGAAGGGCGAGACCCACAAGGCCCTGAAGCTGAAGGACGGCGGCCACTACCTGGTGGA
GTTCAAGTCCATCTACATGGCCAAGAAGCCCGTGCAGCTGCCCGGCTACTACTACGTGGACGCCAAGCTG
GACATCACCTCCCACAACGAGGACTACACCATCGTGGAGCAGTACGAGCGCACCGAGGGCCGCCACCACC
TGTTCCTGAGATCGTACAAGAAGGACGAGCTGTAAAGATCTCGAGCTCAAGCTTCGAATTCTGCAGTCGA
CGGTACCGCGGGCCCGGGATCCACCGGATCTAGATAACTGATCATAATCAGCCATACCACATTTGTAGAG
GTTTTACTTGCTTTAAAAAACCTCCCACA
